Addgene plasmid #104537: PB-U6insert-EF1puro
Purpose: (Empty Backbone) A piggybac vector with puromycin resistance and a U6 promoter that allows cloning of guide RNAs
Depositing lab: George Church. Depositing organization: Harvard Medical School. Publication: Developmental barcoding of whole mouse via homing CRISPR. Kalhor R, Kalhor K, Mejia L, Leeper K, Graveline A, Mali P, Church GM. Science. 2018 Aug 9. pii: science.aat9804. doi: 10.1126/science.aat9804. PubMed 30093604.
Backbone
  Vector backbone: PB
  Backbone manufacturer: Systems Biosciences
  Backbone size (bp): 6300
  Vector type: Mammalian Expression, Mouse Targeting, CRISPR, Synthetic Biology ; Piggybac transposon
  Promoter: U6
  Selectable markers: Puromycin
Growth in bacteria
  Bacterial resistance: Ampicillin, 100 μg/mL
  Growth temperature: 30°C
  Growth strain: NEB Stable
  Copy number: Unknown
Gene/Insert
  Cloning method: Restriction Enzyme
Terms and licenses: Academic/Nonprofit Terms; Industry Terms: Not Available to Industry
How to cite: PB-U6insert-EF1puro was a gift from George Church (Addgene plasmid # 104537 ; http://n2t.net/addgene:104537 ; RRID:Addgene_104537)
