[The description below was written by a language model from this plasmid's Addgene catalogue record and pLannotate feature annotations shown in this document.]
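Description:
PB-U6insert-EF1puro is an empty piggyBac transposon backbone of about 6.4 kb, derived from a commercial PB vector and designed for cloning and stable genomic delivery of guide RNAs in mammalian, including mouse, cells. It is propagated in E. coli through a high-copy ColE1/pUC-type origin with ampicillin selection (AmpR under its own bla promoter). The plasmid also carries an f1 phage origin and remnants of lac-derived cloning sequences (lac promoter and operator, CAP site, and lacI and lacZα fragments) that are carried over from the parental plasmid.

The functional payload consists of two adjacent units. A human U6 RNA polymerase III promoter sits upstream of a short cloning region into which a guide RNA sequence is inserted by restriction enzyme cloning; no insert is present in the deposited form. Immediately downstream, a composite promoter made of the EF-1α core promoter and a truncated HTLV-1 LTR segment drives the puromycin N-acetyltransferase gene. This is followed by a WPRE fragment and an SV40 polyadenylation signal, allowing puromycin selection of cells that have taken up the cassette.

The annotation tool did not label the piggyBac terminal repeats, so their positions are not documented in the feature table. The hits to a lambda phage portal protein and a G-CSF destabilising element are probably incidental matches rather than designed functional parts. When supplied together with piggyBac transposase, vectors of this kind integrate the cassette between the transposon ends into the genome, often at multiple sites. The associated work used this approach for homing CRISPR developmental barcoding in mouse.
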