Features (pLannotate 1.2.2; 18 found; start..end, strand, type, name):
      1..241     +  promoter       U6 promoter: RNA polymerase III promoter for human U6 snRNA
    327..538     +  promoter       EF-1α core promoter: core promoter for human elongation factor EF-1α
    551..819     +  LTR            5' LTR (truncated): truncated 5' long terminal repeat (LTR) from human T-cell leukemia virus (HTLV) type 1
    846..1445    +  CDS            PuroR: puromycin N-acetyltransferase; pac from Streptomyces alboniger; confers resistance to puromycin
   1452..1558    +  misc_feature   WPRE (fragment): woodchuck hepatitis virus posttranscriptional regulatory element
   1567..1688    +  polyA_signal   SV40 poly(A) signal: SV40 polyadenylation signal
   1706..1798    +  ncRNA          G-CSF SLDE: Accession: RF00183 - G-CSF factor stem-loop destabilising element (SLDE)
   2495..2962    +  CDS            B (fragment): PORTL_LAMBD - Experimental evidence at protein level: Swiss-Prot protein existence level 1. Forms the portal vertex of the capsid (PubMed:6228056, PubMed:6232391). This portal plays critical roles in head assembly, genome packaging, neck/tail attachment, and genome ejection (Probable). The portal protein multimerizes as a single ring-shaped homododecamer arranged around a central channel (PubMed:6232391). Binds to the terminase subunits to form the packaging machine (PubMed:7799432). From Escherichia phage lambda (Bacteriophage lambda).
   3000..3016    -  protein_bind   lac operator: The lac repressor binds to the lac operator to inhibit transcription in E. coli. This inhibition can be relieved by adding lactose or isopropyl-β-D-thiogalactopyranoside (IPTG). lac repressor encoded by lacI
   3024..3054    -  promoter       lac promoter: promoter for the E. coli lac operon
   3069..3090    -  protein_bind   CAP binding site: CAP binding activates transcription in the presence of cAMP. E. coli catabolite activator protein
   3103..3195    -  CDS            lacI (fragment): lac repressor; lacI; The lac repressor binds to the lac operator to inhibit transcription in E. coli. This inhibition can be relieved by adding lactose or isopropyl-β-D-thiogalactopyranoside (IPTG).
   3378..3966    -  rep_origin     ori: high-copy-number ColE1/pMB1/pBR322/pUC origin of replication
   4137..4997    -  CDS            AmpR: β-lactamase; bla; confers resistance to ampicillin, carbenicillin, and related antibiotics
   4998..5102    -  promoter       AmpR promoter: bla
   5155..5583    -  rep_origin     f1 ori (sequence partly withheld): f1 bacteriophage origin of replication; arrow indicates direction of (+) strand synthesis
   5588..5743    -  CDS            lacZα (fragment): LacZα fragment of β-galactosidase; lacZ fragment
   5745..5864    +  CDS            B (fragment): PORTL_LAMBD - Experimental evidence at protein level: Swiss-Prot protein existence level 1. Forms the portal vertex of the capsid (PubMed:6228056, PubMed:6232391). This portal plays critical roles in head assembly, genome packaging, neck/tail attachment, and genome ejection (Probable). The portal protein multimerizes as a single ring-shaped homododecamer arranged around a central channel (PubMed:6232391). Binds to the terminase subunits to form the packaging machine (PubMed:7799432). From Escherichia phage lambda (Bacteriophage lambda).
>Addgene plasmid #104537 | PB-U6insert-EF1puro | addgene full sequence | sequence record 200502 | Addgene NGS Result
GAGGGCCTATTTCCCATGATTCCTTCATATTTGCATATACGATACAAGGCTGTTAGAGAGATAATTGGAA
TTAATTTGACTGTAAACACAAAGATATTAGTACAAAATACGTGACGTAGAAAGTAATAATTTCTTGGGTA
GTTTGCAGTTTTAAAATTATGTTTTAAAATGGACTATCATATGCTTACCGTAACTTGAAAGTATTTCGAT
TTCTTGGCTTTATATATCTTGTGGAAAGGACGAAACACCGGTCCCCGGATCCGATTTAAATTCGAATTCG
GGCCCGCGGCCGCGAAGGATCTGCGATCGCTCCGGTGCCCGTCAGTGGGCAGAGCGCACATCGCCCACAG
TCCCCGAGAAGTTGGGGGGAGGGGTCGGCAATTGAACGGGTGCCTAGAGAAGGTGGCGCGGGGTAAACTG
GGAAAGTGATGTCGTGTACTGGCTCCGCCTTTTTCCCGAGGGTGGGGGAGAACCGTATATAAGTGCAGTA
GTCGCCGTGAACGTTCTTTTTCGCAACGGGTTTGCCGCCAGAACACAGCTGAAGCTTCGAGGGGCTCGCA
TCTCTCCTTCACGCGCCCGCCGCCCTACCTGAGGCCGCCATCCACGCCGGTTGAGTCGCGTTCTGCCGCC
TCCCGCCTGTGGTGCCTCCTGAACTGCGTCCGCCGTCTAGGTAAGTTTAAAGCTCAGGTCGAGACCGGGC
CTTTGTCCGGCGCTCCCTTGGAGCCTACCTAGACTCAGCCGGCTCTCCACGCTTTGCCTGACCCTGCTTG
CTCAACTCTACGTCTTTGTTTCGTTTTCTGTTCTGCGCCGTTACAGATCCAAGCTGTGACCGGCGCCTAC
GCTAGATGACCGAGTACAAGCCCACGGTGCGCCTCGCCACCCGCGACGACGTCCCCAGGGCCGTACGCAC
CCTCGCCGCCGCGTTCGCCGACTACCCCGCCACGCGCCACACCGTCGATCCGGACCGCCACATCGAGCGG
GTCACCGAGCTGCAAGAACTCTTCCTCACGCGCGTCGGGCTCGACATCGGCAAGGTGTGGGTCGCGGACG
ACGGCGCCGCGGTGGCGGTCTGGACCACGCCGGAGAGCGTCGAAGCGGGGGCGGTGTTCGCCGAGATCGG
CCCGCGCATGGCCGAGTTGAGCGGTTCCCGGCTGGCCGCGCAGCAACAGATGGAAGGCCTCCTGGCGCCG
CACCGGCCCAAGGAGCCCGCGTGGTTCCTGGCCACCGTCGGCGTCTCGCCCGACCACCAGGGCAAGGGTC
TGGGCAGCGCCGTCGTGCTCCCCGGAGTGGAGGCGGCCGAGCGCGCCGGGGTGCCCGCCTTCCTGGAGAC
CTCCGCGCCCCGCAACCTCCCCTTCTACGAGCGGCTCGGCTTCACCGTCACCGCCGACGTCGAGGTGCCC
GAAGGACCGCGCACCTGGTGCATGACCCGCAAGCCCGGTGCCTGAGTCGACAATCAACCTCTGGATTACA
AAATTTGTGAAAGATTGACTGGTATTCTTAACTATGTTGCTCCTTTTACGCTATGTGGATACGCTGCTTT
AATGCCTTTGTATCATGCGTTAACTAAACTTGTTTATTGCAGCTTATAATGGTTACAAATAAAGCAATAG
CATCACAAATTTCACAAATAAAGCATTTTTTTCACTGCATTCTAGTTGTGGTTTGTCCAAACTCATCAAT
GTATCTTATCATGTCTGGAATTGACTCAAATGATGTCAATTAGTCTATCAGAAGCTCATCTGGTCTCCCT
TCCGGGGGACAAGACATCCCTGTTTAATATTTAAACAGCAGTGTTCCCAAACTGGGTTCTTATATCCCTT
GCTCTGGTCAACCAGGTTGCAGGGTTTCCTGTCCTCACAGGAACGAAGTCCCTAAAGAAACAGTGGCAGC
CAGGTTTAGCCCCGGAATTGACTGGATTCCTTTTTTAGGGCCCATTGGTATGGCTTTTTCCCCGTATCCC
CCCAGGTGTCTGCAGGCTCAAAGAGCAGCGAGAAGCGTTCAGAGGAAAGCGATCCCGTGCCACCTTCCCC
GTGCCCGGGCTGTCCCCGCACGCTGCCGGCTCGGGGATGCGGGGGGAGCGCCGGACCGGAGCGGAGCCCC
GGGCGGCTCGCTGCTGCCCCCTAGCGGGGGAGGGACGTAATTACATCCCTGGGGGCTTTGGGGGGGGGCT
GTCCCTGATATCTATAACAAGAAAATATATATATAATAAGTTATCACGTAAGTAGAACATGAAATAACAA
TATAATTATCGTATGAGTTAAATCTTAAAAGTCACGTAAAAGATAATCATGCGTCATTTTGACTCACGCG
GTCGTTATAGTTCAAAATCAGTGACACTTACCGCATTGACAAGCACGCCTCACGGGAGCTCCAAGCGGCG
ACTGAGATGTCCTAAATGCACAGCGACGGATTCGCGCTATTTAGAAAGAGAGAGCAATATTTCAAGAATG
CATGCGTCAATTTTACGCAGACTATCTTTCTAGGGTTAATCTAGCTGCATCAGGATCATATCGTCGGGTC
TTTTTTCCGGCTCAGTCATCGCCCAAGCTGGCGCTATCTGGGCATCGGGGAGGAAGAAGCCCGTGCCTTT
TCCCGCGAGGTTGAAGCGGCATGGAAAGAGTTTGCCGAGGATGACTGCTGCTGCATTGACGTTGAGCGAA
AACGCACGTTTACCATGATGATTCGGGAAGGTGTGGCCATGCACGCCTTTAACGGTGAACTGTTCGTTCA
GGCCACCTGGGATACCAGTTCGTCGCGGCTTTTCCGGACACAGTTCCGGATGGTCAGCCCGAAGCGCATC
AGCAACCCGAACAATACCGGCGACAGCCGGAACTGCCGTGCCGGTGTGCAGATTAATGACAGCGGTGCGG
CGCTGGGATATTACGTCAGCGAGGACGGGTATCCTGGCTGGATGCCGCAGAAATGGACATGGATACCCCG
TGAGTTACCCGGCGGGCGCGCTTGGCGTAATCATGGTCATAGCTGTTTCCTGTGTGAAATTGTTATCCGC
TCACAATTCCACACAACATACGAGCCGGAAGCATAAAGTGTAAAGCCTGGGGTGCCTAATGAGTGAGCTA
ACTCACATTAATTGCGTTGCGCTCACTGCCCGCTTTCCAGTCGGGAAACCTGTCGTGCCAGCTGCATTAA
TGAATCGGCCAACGCGCGGGGAGAGGCGGTTTGCGTATTGGGCGCTCTTCCGCTTCCTCGCTCACTGACT
CGCTGCGCTCGGTCGTTCGGCTGCGGCGAGCGGTATCAGCTCACTCAAAGGCGGTAATACGGTTATCCAC
AGAATCAGGGGATAACGCAGGAAAGAACATGTGAGCAAAAGGCCAGCAAAAGGCCAGGAACCGTAAAAAG
GCCGCGTTGCTGGCGTTTTTCCATAGGCTCCGCCCCCCTGACGAGCATCACAAAAATCGACGCTCAAGTC
AGAGGTGGCGAAACCCGACAGGACTATAAAGATACCAGGCGTTTCCCCCTGGAAGCTCCCTCGTGCGCTC
TCCTGTTCCGACCCTGCCGCTTACCGGATACCTGTCCGCCTTTCTCCCTTCGGGAAGCGTGGCGCTTTCT
CATAGCTCACGCTGTAGGTATCTCAGTTCGGTGTAGGTCGTTCGCTCCAAGCTGGGCTGTGTGCACGAAC
CCCCCGTTCAGCCCGACCGCTGCGCCTTATCCGGTAACTATCGTCTTGAGTCCAACCCGGTAAGACACGA
CTTATCGCCACTGGCAGCAGCCACTGGTAACAGGATTAGCAGAGCGAGGTATGTAGGCGGTGCTACAGAG
TTCTTGAAGTGGTGGCCTAACTACGGCTACACTAGAAGAACAGTATTTGGTATCTGCGCTCTGCTGAAGC
CAGTTACCTTCGGAAAAAGAGTTGGTAGCTCTTGATCCGGCAAACAAACCACCGCTGGTAGCGGTGGTTT
TTTTGTTTGCAAGCAGCAGATTACGCGCAGAAAAAAAGGATCTCAAGAAGATCCTTTGATCTTTTCTACG
GGGTCTGACGCTCAGTGGAACGAAAACTCACGTTAAGGGATTTTGGTCATGAGATTATCAAAAAGGATCT
TCACCTAGATCCTTTTAAATTAAAAATGAAGTTTTAAATCAATCTAAAGTATATATGAGTAAACTTGGTC
TGACAGTTACCAATGCTTAATCAGTGAGGCACCTATCTCAGCGATCTGTCTATTTCGTTCATCCATAGTT
GCCTGACTCCCCGTCGTGTAGATAACTACGATACGGGAGGGCTTACCATCTGGCCCCAGTGCTGCAATGA
TACCGCGAGACCCACGCTCACCGGCTCCAGATTTATCAGCAATAAACCAGCCAGCCGGAAGGGCCGAGCG
CAGAAGTGGTCCTGCAACTTTATCCGCCTCCATCCAGTCTATTAATTGTTGCCGGGAAGCTAGAGTAAGT
AGTTCGCCAGTTAATAGTTTGCGCAACGTTGTTGCCATTGCTACAGGCATCGTGGTGTCACGCTCGTCGT
TTGGTATGGCTTCATTCAGCTCCGGTTCCCAACGATCAAGGCGAGTTACATGATCCCCCATGTTGTGCAA
AAAAGCGGTTAGCTCCTTCGGTCCTCCGATCGTTGTCAGAAGTAAGTTGGCCGCAGTGTTATCACTCATG
GTTATGGCAGCACTGCATAATTCTCTTACTGTCATGCCATCCGTAAGATGCTTTTCTGTGACTGGTGAGT
ACTCAACCAAGTCATTCTGAGAATAGTGTATGCGGCGACCGAGTTGCTCTTGCCCGGCGTCAATACGGGA
TAATACCGCGCCACATAGCAGAACTTTAAAAGTGCTCATCATTGGAAAACGTTCTTCGGGGCGAAAACTC
TCAAGGATCTTACCGCTGTTGAGATCCAGTTCGATGTAACCCACTCGTGCACCCAACTGATCTTCAGCAT
CTTTTACTTTCACCAGCGTTTCTGGGTGAGCAAAAACAGGAAGGCAAAATGCCGCAAAAAAGGGAATAAG
GGCGACACGGAAATGTTGAATACTCATACTCTTCCTTTTTCAATATTATTGAAGCATTTATCAGGGTTAT
TGTCTCATGAGCGGATACATATTTGAATGTATTTAGAAAAATAAACAAATAGGGGTTCCGCGCACATTTC
CCCGAAAAGTGCCACCTAAATTGTAAGCGTTAATATTTTGTTAAAATTCGCGTTAAATTTTTGTTAAATC
AGCTCATTTTTTAACCAATAGGCCGAAATCGGCAAAATCCCTTATAAATCAAAAGAATAGACCGAGATAG
GGT
[37 nt withheld, positions 5254-5290]
AAAGAACGTGGACTCCAACGTCAAAGG
[49 nt withheld, positions 5318-5366]
T
[91 nt withheld, positions 5368-5458]
G
[124 nt withheld, positions 5460-5583]
CCCATTCGCCATTCAGGCTGCGCAACTGTTGGGAAGGGCGATCGGTGCGGGCCTCTTCGCTATTACGCCA
GCTGGCGAAAGGGGGATGTGCTGCAAGGCGATTAAGTTGGGTAACGCCAGGGTTTTCCCAGTCACGACGT
TGTAAAACGACGGCCAGTGAGCGCGCCTCGTTCATTCACGTTTTTGAACCCGTGGAGGACGGGCAGACTC
GCGGTGCAAATGTGTTTTACAGCGTGATGGAGCAGATGAAGATGCTCGACACGCTGCAGAACACGCAGCT
AGATTAACCCTAGAAAGATAATCATATTGTGACGTACGTTAAAGATAATCATGTGTAAAATTGACGCATG
TGTTTTATCGGTCTGTATATCGAGGTTTATTTATTAATTTGAATAGATATTAAGTTTTATTATATTTACA
CTTACATACTAATAATAAATTCAACAAACAATTTATTTATGTTTATTTATTTATTAAAAAAAACAAAAAC
TCAAAATTTCTTCTATAAAGTAACAAAACTTTTATGAGGGACAGCCCCCCCCCAAAGCCCCCAGGGATGT
AATTACGTCCCTCCCCCGCTAGGGGGCAGCAGCGAGCCGCCCGGGGCTCCGCTCCGGTCCGGCGCTCCCC
CCGCATCCCCGAGCCGGCAGCGTGCGGGGACAGCCCGGGCACGGGGAAGGTGGCACGGGATCGCTTTCCT
CTGAACGCTTCTCGCTGCTCTTTGAGCCTGCAGACACCTGGGGGGATACGGGGAAAAGGCCTCCACGGCC
ACTAGTCTAGAGCTAGCC
